Addgene plasmid #217686: HA-MBP-TEVpCS-ADGRC3 CTF-FLAG
Purpose: Mammalian expression of Adhesion G Protein-Coupled Receptor transmembrane domains
Depositing lab: Stephen Blacklow. Depositing organization: Harvard Medical School. Publication: Heterogeneity of tethered agonist signaling in adhesion G protein-coupled receptors. Dates AN, Jones DTD, Smith JS, Skiba MA, Rich MF, Burruss MM, Kruse AC, Blacklow SC. Cell Chem Biol. 2024 Aug 15;31(8):1542-1553.e4. doi: 10.1016/j.chembiol.2024.03.004. Epub 2024 Apr 11. PubMed 38608683.
Backbone
  Vector backbone: pFuse-hIgG1-Fc2
  Backbone manufacturer: Invitrogen
  Vector type: Mammalian Expression
Growth in bacteria
  Bacterial resistance: Bleocin (Zeocin), 50 μg/mL
  Growth temperature: 37°C
  Growth strain: DH5alpha
  Copy number: High Copy
Gene/Insert
  Gene/Insert name: CELSR3 (alt name: ADGRC3)
  Species: H. sapiens (human)
  Mutation: Deletion of residues 1-2516
  Entrez Gene: CELSR3 (a.k.a. ADGRC3, CDHF11, EGFL1, FMI1, HFMI1, MEGF2, RESDA1)
  Tag / fusion protein: HA (N terminal on insert); FLAG (C terminal on insert)
  Cloning method: Gibson Cloning
Terms and licenses: Academic/Nonprofit Terms; Industry Terms: Not Available to Industry
Depositor comments: Please visit https://www.biorxiv.org/content/10.1101/2022.07.14.500097v2 for bioRxiv preprint.
How to cite: HA-MBP-TEVpCS-ADGRC3 CTF-FLAG was a gift from Stephen Blacklow (Addgene plasmid # 217686 ; http://n2t.net/addgene:217686 ; RRID:Addgene_217686)
