[The description below was written by a language model from this plasmid's Addgene catalogue record and pLannotate feature annotations shown in this document.]
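Description:
HA-MBP-TEVpCS-ADGRC3 CTF-FLAG is a mammalian expression plasmid built on the pFuse-hIgG1-Fc2 backbone. It is used to produce the C-terminal fragment (transmembrane region) of the human adhesion GPCR CELSR3/ADGRC3. The plasmid is maintained in E. coli at high copy through a ColE1/pUC-type origin. Selection uses the Streptoalloteichus hindustanus ble gene, which confers Zeocin/bleomycin resistance. An EM7 bacterial promoter sits immediately upstream of ble, with a CMV enhancer/promoter fragment further upstream, so the same marker could in principle be expressed in both bacteria and mammalian cells. A β-globin polyadenylation signal follows it.

The payload is transcribed from a composite promoter made of the EF-1α core promoter and a truncated HTLV-1 5' LTR segment. The open reading frame begins with the human IL-2 signal sequence, which directs the protein into the secretory pathway. Next come an HA epitope, E. coli maltose-binding protein (malE), and, according to the construct name, a TEV protease cleavage site, which is not annotated as a separate feature. The CELSR3 portion lacks residues 1–2516 and carries a C-terminal FLAG tag per the catalogue entry, although the feature table does not annotate this tag either. An IGHG1 (Fc) fragment from the backbone is annotated downstream and partly overlaps the CELSR3 call. The record does not say whether it is translated, and the listed C-terminal FLAG tag suggests it is not part of the product.

This layout suggests that protease cleavage removes the MBP cap to expose the receptor's native N-terminus. That would fit the associated study of tethered agonist signaling in adhesion GPCRs, with the HA and FLAG tags available for detection.
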