Features (pLannotate 1.2.2; 17 found; start..end, strand, type, name):
    165..256     -  misc_feature   pause site: RNA polymerase II transcriptional pause signal from the human α2 globin gene
    267..315     -  polyA_signal   poly(A) signal: synthetic polyadenylation signal
    423..1011    +  rep_origin     ori: high-copy-number ColE1/pMB1/pBR322/pUC origin of replication
   1091..1394    +  enhancer       CMV enhancer: human cytomegalovirus immediate early enhancer
   1396..1495    +  promoter       CMV promoter (fragment): human cytomegalovirus (CMV) immediate early promoter
   1882..1925    +  promoter       EM7 promoter (fragment): synthetic bacterial promoter&nbsp
   1987..2358    +  CDS            ble: BLE_STRHI - Experimental evidence at protein level: Swiss-Prot protein existence level 1. Binding protein with a strong affinity to the bleomycin family of antibiotics. From Streptoalloteichus hindustanus.
   2375..2769    +  polyA_signal   β-globin poly(A): human β-globin polyadenylation signal
   2779..2850    +  CDS            large T antigen (fragment): large T antigen from SV40 (simian virus 40)
   2873..2994    +  polyA_signal   SV40 poly(A) signal: SV40 polyadenylation signal
   3019..3921    -  CDS            IGHG1 (fragment): IGHG1_HUMAN - Experimental evidence at protein level: Swiss-Prot protein existence level 1. Constant region of immunoglobulin heavy chains. Immunoglobulins, also known as antibodies, are membrane-bound or secreted glycoproteins produced by B lymphocytes. In the recognition phase of humoral immunity, the membrane-bound immunoglobulins serve as receptors which, upon binding of a specific antigen, trigger the clonal expansion and differentiation of B lymphocytes into immunoglobulins- secreting plasma cells. Secreted immunoglobulins mediate the effector phase of humoral immunity, which results in
   3739..6129    -  CDS            CELSR3 (fragment): CELR3_HUMAN - Also known as CDHF11, EGFL1, FMI1, KIAA0812, MEGF2. Experimental evidence at protein level: Swiss-Prot protein existence level 1. Receptor that may have an important role in cell/cell signaling during nervous system formation. From Homo sapiens (Human).
   6148..7248    -  CDS            malE (fragment): MALE_ECO57 - Experimental evidence at protein level: Swiss-Prot protein existence level 1. Part of the ABC transporter complex MalEFGK involved in maltose/maltodextrin import. Binds maltose and higher maltodextrins. From Escherichia coli O157:H7.
   7252..7278    -  CDS            3xHA (fragment): three tandem HA epitope tags
   7279..7338    -  sig_peptide    IL-2 signal sequence: human interleukin-2 signal sequence
   7388..7656    -  LTR            5' LTR (truncated): truncated 5' long terminal repeat (LTR) from human T-cell leukemia virus (HTLV) type 1
   7669..128     -  promoter       EF-1α core promoter (across the origin): core promoter for human elongation factor EF-1α
>Addgene plasmid #217686 | HA-MBP-TEVpCS-ADGRC3 CTF-FLAG | addgene full sequence | sequence record 430276 | Addgene NGS Result
AAAAAGGCGGAGCCAGTACACGACATCACTTTCCCAGTTTACCCCGCGCCACCTTCTCTAGGCACCCGTT
CAATTGCCGACCCCTCCCCCCAACTTCTCGGGGACTGTGGGCGATGTGCGCTCTGCCCACTGACGGGCAC
CGGAGCGATCGCAGATCCTTCGATAGAGAAATGTTCTGGCACCTGCACTTGCACTGGGGACAGCCTATTT
TGCTAGTTTGTTTTGTTTCGTTTTGTTTTGATGGAGAGCGTATGTTAGTTACGATTCACACAAAAAACCA
ACACACAGATGTAATGAAAATAAAGATATTTTATTGCGGCCGCTGATTTAAATGTTAATTAACTAGCCAT
GACCAAAATCCCTTAACGTGAGTTTTCGTTCCACTGAGCGTCAGACCCCGTAGAAAAGATCAAAGGATCT
TCTTGAGATCCTTTTTTTCTGCGCGTAATCTGCTGCTTGCAAACAAAAAAACCACCGCTACCAGCGGTGG
TTTGTTTGCCGGATCAAGAGCTACCAACTCTTTTTCCGAAGGTAACTGGCTTCAGCAGAGCGCAGATACC
AAATACTGTTCTTCTAGTGTAGCCGTAGTTAGGCCACCACTTCAAGAACTCTGTAGCACCGCCTACATAC
CTCGCTCTGCTAATCCTGTTACCAGTGGCTGCTGCCAGTGGCGATAAGTCGTGTCTTACCGGGTTGGACT
CAAGACGATAGTTACCGGATAAGGCGCAGCGGTCGGGCTGAACGGGGGGTTCGTGCACACAGCCCAGCTT
GGAGCGAACGACCTACACCGAACTGAGATACCTACAGCGTGAGCTATGAGAAAGCGCCACGCTTCCCGAA
GGGAGAAAGGCGGACAGGTATCCGGTAAGCGGCAGGGTCGGAACAGGAGAGCGCACGAGGGAGCTTCCAG
GGGGAAACGCCTGGTATCTTTATAGTCCTGTCGGGTTTCGCCACCTCTGACTTGAGCGTCGATTTTTGTG
ATGCTCGTCAGGGGGGCGGAGCCTATGGAAAAACGCCAGCAACGCGGCCTTTTTACGGTTCCTGGCCTTT
TGCTGGCCTTTTGCTCACATGTTCTTAATTAACCTGCAGGCGTTACATAACTTACGGTAAATGGCCCGCC
TGGCTGACCGCCCAACGACCCCCGCCCATTGACGTCAATAATGACGTATGTTCCCATAGTAACGCCAATA
GGGACTTTCCATTGACGTCAATGGGTGGAGTATTTACGGTAAACTGCCCACTTGGCAGTACATCAAGTGT
ATCATATGCCAAGTACGCCCCCTATTGACGTCAATGACGGTAAATGGCCCGCCTGGCATTATGCCCAGTA
CATGACCTTATGGGACTTTCCTACTTGGCAGTACATCTACGTATTAGTCATCGCTATTACCATGATGATG
CGGTTTTGGCAGTACATCAATGGGCGTGGATAGCGGTTTGACTCACGGGGATTTCCAAGTCTCCACCCCA
TTGACGTCAATGGGAGTTTGTTTTGACTAGTCAGGGCCCCAACCCCCCCAAGCCCCCATTTCACAACACG
CTGGCGCTACAGGCGCGTGACTTCCCCTTGCTTTGGGGCGGGGGGCTGAGACTCCTATGTGCTCCGGATT
GGTCAGGCACGGCCTTCGGCCCCGCCTCCTGCCACCGCAGATTGGCCGCTAGGCCTCCCCGAGCGCCCTG
CCTCCGAGGGCCGGCGCACCATAAAAGAAGCCGCCCTAGCCACGTCCCCTCGCAGTTCGGCGGTCCCGCG
GGTCTGTCTCAAGCTTCTGCCTTCTCCCTCCTGTGAGTTTGGTAAGTCACTGACTGTCTATGCCTGGGAA
AGGGTGGGCAGGAGATGGGGCAGTGCAGGAAAAGTGGCACTATGAACCCTGCAGCCCTAGTTTGACAATT
AATCATTGGCATAGTATATCTGCATAGTATAATACAACTCACTATAGCAATTGTACTAACCTTCTTCTCT
TTCCTCTCCTGACAGGAGGAGCCATCATGGCCAAGTTGACCAGTGCCGTTCCGGTGCTCACCGCGCGCGA
CGTCGCCGGAGCGGTCGAGTTCTGGACCGACCGGCTCGGGTTCTCCCGGGACTTCGTGGAGGACGACTTC
GCCGGTGTGGTCCGGGACGACGTGACCCTGTTCATCAGCGCGGTCCAGGACCAGGTGGTGCCGGACAACA
CCCTGGCCTGGGTGTGGGTGCGCGGCCTGGACGAGCTGTACGCCGAGTGGTCGGAGGTCGTGTCCACGAA
CTTCCGGGACGCCTCCGGGCCGGCCATGACCGAGATCGGCGAGCAGCCGTGGGGGCGGGAGTTCGCCCTG
CGCGACCCGGCCGGCAACTGCGTGCACTTTGTGGCAGAGGAGCAGGACTGAGGATAAGCTAGAAGCTCGC
TTTCTTGCTGTCCAATTTCTATTAAAGGTTCCTTTGTTCCCTAAGTCCAACTACTAAACTGGGGGATATT
ATGAAGGGCCTTGAGCATCTGGATTCTGCCTAATAAAAAACATTTATTTTCATTGCAATGATGTATTTAA
ATTATTTCTGAATATTTTACTAAAAAGGGAATGTGGGAGGTCAGTGCATTTAAAACATAAAGAAATGAAG
AGCTAGTTCAAACCTTGGGAAAATACACTATATCTTAAACTCCATGAAAGAAGGTGAGGCTGCAAACAGC
TAATGCACATTGGCAACAGCCCCTGATGCCTATGCCTTATTCATCCCTCAGAAAAGGATTCAAGTAGAGG
CTTGATTTGGAGGTTAAAGTTTTGCTATGCTGTATTTTAGAATTAATTCCATACCACATTTGTAGAGGTT
TTACTTGCTTTAAAAAACCTCCCACACCTCCCCCTGAACCTGAAACATAAAATGAATGCAATTGTTGTTG
TTAACTTGTTTATTGCAGCTTATAATGGTTACAAATAAAGCAATAGCATCACAAATTTCACAAATAAAGC
ATTTTTTTCACTGCATTCTAGTTGTGGTTTGTCCAAACTCATCAATGTATCTTATCATGTCTGGCCAGCT
AGCACTCATTTACCCGGAGACAGGGAGAGGCTCTTCTGCGTGTAGTGGTTGTGCAGAGCCTCGTGCATCA
CGGAGCATGAGAAGACGTTCCCCTGCTGCCACCTGCTCTTGTCCACGGTGAGCTTGCTGTAGAGGAAGAA
GGAGCCGTCGGAGTCCAGCACGGGAGGCGTGGTCTTGTAGTTGTTCTCCGGCTGCCCATTGCTCTCCCAC
TCCACGGCGATGTCGCTGGGATAGAAGCCTTTGACCAGGCAGGTCAGGCTGACCTGGTTCTTGGTCATCT
CCTCCCGGGATGGGGGCAGGGTGTACACCTGTGGTTCTCGGGGCTGCCCTTTGGCTTTGGAGATGGTTTT
CTCGATGGGGGCTGGGAGGGCTTTGTTGGAGACCTTGCACTTGTACTCCTTGCCATTCAGCCAGTCCTGG
TGCAGGACGGTGAGGACGCTGACCACACGGTACGTGCTGTTGTACTGCTCCTCCCGCGGCTTTGTCTTGG
CATTATGCACCTCCACGCCGTCCACGTACCAGTTGAACTTGACCTCAGGGTCTTCGTGGCTCACGTCCAC
CACCACGCATGTGACCTCAGGGGTCCGGGAGATCATGAGGGTGTCCTTGGGTTTTGGGGGGAAGAGGAAG
ACTGACGGTCCCCCCAGGAGTTCAGGTGCTGGGCACGGTGGGCATGTGTGAGTTTTGTCAGATCTTCACT
TGTCGTCATCGTCTTTGTAGTCAGAACCAGAGTGCCCTTCTGATCGGGGAACTTCGGAATCGGGAGAGAG
CTCAGAGATTGAGTGTGACGTTGCTGATCGAGGAGTGGAGGGTCCCAAAACGGAGGCCGTCGCGGAAGGA
GTTGCTGTGGTGTGGGGGCCAAGCGGTGTGCTGCTGGACTGAACAGAAGACAGGGCTGAACTATTGAAGG
AAGCAAGGATGGAGGACAGTATATCCAGTTGCTCTGTAGAGGGACCATGGGACGGGCCTGAGACGGAGTC
TTCTCTCGCTCTCAAGAGCTGGGGCAGCGGACCCAGGGCCTCCCTTGACGGGTGGCGAGAAGGTACTTGG
TCGAGTTGTTCTCTACTATTGCTGGACCTACTGAGTGAGTCAAGCGGCCTTGAGGGGAGAAGCGGATCGC
GAGAGAGTTGCCGTTGTGGTGACAGGGGAAGCGGGGGTGGTTGGGGGTCGAGATCTCGTGTTCGGCGCGG
AGGTGGAAGTGTGGAGAGCCACTCTCTTGGAGCGCCCAGGTCAAGCGCGTCTCTACTGCCAAACCGCCCT
GCCATGGCCCCAGGGTAGTCTCTGGGTGGTTGTCGCCGTGGAAGCGTACTGCCCCTGTCTTTAGGCTCCA
GTCGCCCGGGCGCCGCGTCCATGCACTCCTGAGAGCCGGGCCTGCTCAAAGGTCTCAAGACAGGCGCTGG
GGCTTCTTCAAGCCGTTCGCGTGACAGTTGTCTTCTGAGCAGGAGGTCCAACTGTTCTCGGCTTGAATAG
CGTGATGCAGGCTGGGAGAGGCTTCCCGTGCCTCCTCCCGCATAAATCCGGCCGTAGGACGCCGCGGGTA
CCGCCCGGTGGCCGAGAGTCGCTGCCCGGCACCAAGAAAGCTCCGGTGCTCCGCGGGTCTGAGGCACCAG
TGGATACTGCAAGCGATTCTTAAGAATGCCTTTGCGTTGTCGTTGTGCCCTACCGAGAGATGTTTCATCA
CCGCTAGTAAGAGCCGGGTCAGGCTGATTATTGTTCGCGGCGTCTTTGCTCGTATCGAGGCCAAGCCGGC
GCTCACTTCCCCATGTTTGAAGTGCACATGGTGCTGCCTCACACTCTCCAAGAGCAGGCCAATAAGACAA
CAGATCGTTTCCGTCTACGTCCTTAGGATGGGTCAAGAGTCTCTCTGATTGCGCGGCGCGACAGAGCGGT
CTCTGGAACCGACCCCTGGTTCTACCGTTGTCTTCACTTTCTGAAGATGGAATAGAAAGAGACCGCTCCT
CTTCAAGTGACAAGTCGGAATCGCTATCACTGTCGGCACCAGCGTCGCGGTGGAACATCGCAACGTCGAG
GTCAGTGGGTCCAGCATGGGCTTGGAGAGAATGATCGGTGTGGTCAGCTGCGCTACCATGCCTCACGAGA
ACGTTATCCCTAAGGTAACTGCGGCCGCGTTGTGAGTCTTGATCTTGGGTCCGGCCAGACCGTGCTGAGC
TTACACTTGAAACAGTTGACGCGCCAAGAGTTATCCGTATAAGCCCACTTTCTTCGAACAAGGCGGTGTT
GTTGTATGCCCCAGGTCCCAGGCCTGGTGCCGGTCTAGCCTCTTCTGGTGCAGCCTTGCGTCCAAGGCAA
GCCGGCATCCATGCTGCTCTGGCGTCGGCGTTAAGAACGCAGAACAGCAGAAGCACTGCCAATCCTTGGA
GTCCACACAACCCTGCGTGCAGATAGTGAAAGGCCAGAATTGAATGGTTGACGGCCAGCAAACCAAACAA
CCAGGACGCGCTTACAAGAAGCAGCAAAAGAAAGCTTGATCGCAATGTCAGCGCGCTCGTCTTTTTTGCT
TCCCTTTGGCCAGTACTACAAGAGGTGCGAGCAGCCAGAAGGAACATAGTACCGTTCATTACAATCACCA
AGACTACCGGACCAGCAAAAGACCATATGAGCGGCTCATGAACACTAATCCAACAGAAGTCAGGGTTTCC
GTAGCCCTCCGGGTCCAACCCCACCGCAAGTCCAAGGAGGACAGCGGGCACACCCCACCCCAAGGCATGA
TAAAACCTCATTGCACCCCTATCTACGTTCCTAGGCTCAACTTGCATTCGGTACAGATGAAGCCCCTGCA
CAAACAGCCAAGCGAAGGTGCTAAGAAAGAAATAATGAAGGAGGATGGCAACCGCCGTGCAAACAAGCTG
ATTGTGCGTTCGATGAATCCCAAGGAGAAACAGGAGTTCGGCTACCCCAAGAGCCGCAGCAACGTTGGCG
TGTATGCCCCGAACATTGCTTTTCAGACTGCGCAAGGAAAGCAGAATCGCCGCGGTAAGCACCAGGGCGG
CTACGGATACGGCCACAACTACATGTGTAAATACGGCCAGCAGTTCCAGGTCCCCCTCCAAGCGTTCCCT
TGGGCTTGCATCCATCAATACACCGAAGGTGCCGGTTTGGAAGTAAAGGTTCTCGTTGGTCTGCGCATCT
TTCAGCGCTTCATCCACGGTCTGGCGGCCGCTCGCCGCGTTAATCACCGCGGTGCGCACCGCATACCAAA
ACGCGCTCATCTGCGGAATGTTCGGCATAATTTCGCCTTTCTGCGCGTTTTCCATGGTCGCCGCAATGCG
CGGATCTTTCGCCAGTTCTTCTTCATAGCTTTTCAGCGCCACCGCGCCCAGCGGTTTATCTTTGTTCACC
GCTTCCAGGCCTTCATCGGTCAGCAGATAGTTTTCCAGAAATTCTTTCGCCAGTTCTTTGTTCGGGCTCG
CCGCGTTAATGCCCGCGCTCAGCACGCCCACAAACGGTTTGCTCGGCTGGCCTTTAAAGGTCGGCAGCAC
GGTCACGCCATAGTTCACTTTGCTGGTATCAATGTTGCTCCACGCCCACGGGCCGTTAATGGTCATCGCG
GTTTCGCCTTTGTTAAACGCCGCTTCCGCAATGCTATAATCGGTATCCGCGTTCATATGTTTGTTTTTAA
TCAGATCCACCAGAAAGGTCAGGCCCGCTTTCGCGCCCGCGTTATCCACGCCCACATCTTTAATATCATA
TTTGCCGTTTTCATATTTAAACGCATAGCCGCCATCCGCCGCAATCAGCGGCCAGGTAAAATACGGTTCC
TGCAGGTTAAACATCAGCGCGCTTTTGCCTTTCGCTTTCAGTTCTTTATCCAGCGCCGGAATTTCTTCCC
AGGTTTTCGGCGGGTTCGGCAGCAGATCTTTGTTATAAATCAGGCTCAGCGCTTCCACCGCAATCGGATA
CGCAATCAGTTTGCCGTTATAGCGCACCGCATCCCAGGTAAACGGATACAGTTTATCCTGAAACGCTTTA
TCCGGGGTAATTTCCGCCAGCAGGCCGCTCTGCGCATAGCCGCCAAAGCGATCATGCGCCCAAAAAATAA
TATCCGGGCCATCGCCGGTCGCCGCCACCTGCGGAAATTTTTCTTCCAGTTTATCCGGATGTTCCACGGT
CACTTTAATGCCGGTATCTTTTTCAAATTTTTTGCCCACTTCCGCCAGGCCGTTATAGCCTTTATCGCCG
TTAATCCAAATCACCAGTTTGCCTTCTTCAATTTTGGATCCAGCGTAATCTGGAACATCGTATGGGTACG
AATTCGTGACAAGTGCAAGACTTAGTGCAATGCAAGACAGGAGTTGCATCCTGTACATGGTGGCCCTCCT
TCGCCGGTGATCTCAGGTAGGCGCCGGTCACAGCTTGGATCTGTAACGGCGCAGAACAGAAAACGAAACA
AAGACGTAGAGTTGAGCAAGCAGGGTCAGGCAAAGCGTGGAGAGCCGGCTGAGTCTAGGTAGGCTCCAAG
GGAGCGCCGGACAAAGGCCCGGTCTCGACCTGAGCTTTAAACTTACCTAGACGGCGGACGCAGTTCAGGA
GGCACCACAGGCGGGAGGCGGCAGAACGCGACTCAACCGGCGTGGATGGCGGCCTCAGGTAGGGCGGCGG
GCGCGTGAAGGAGAGATGCGAGCCCCTCGAAGCTTCAGCTGTGTTCTGGCGGCAAACCCGTTGCGAAAAA
GAACGTTCACGGCGACTACTGCACTTATATACGGTTCTCCCCCACCCTCGGG
