>Addgene plasmid #217686 | HA-MBP-TEVpCS-ADGRC3 CTF-FLAG | depositor partial sequence | sequence record 424434 | MBP-CTF Insert
ATGTACAGGATGCAACTCCTGTCTTGCATTGCACTAAGTCTTGCACTTGTCACGAATTCGTACCCATACG
ATGTTCCAGATTACGCTGGATCCAAAATTGAAGAAGGCAAACTGGTGATTTGGATTAACGGCGATAAAGG
CTATAACGGCCTGGCGGAAGTGGGCAAAAAATTTGAAAAAGATACCGGCATTAAAGTGACCGTGGAACAT
CCGGATAAACTGGAAGAAAAATTTCCGCAGGTGGCGGCGACCGGCGATGGCCCGGATATTATTTTTTGGG
CGCATGATCGCTTTGGCGGCTATGCGCAGAGCGGCCTGCTGGCGGAAATTACCCCGGATAAAGCGTTTCA
GGATAAACTGTATCCGTTTACCTGGGATGCGGTGCGCTATAACGGCAAACTGATTGCGTATCCGATTGCG
GTGGAAGCGCTGAGCCTGATTTATAACAAAGATCTGCTGCCGAACCCGCCGAAAACCTGGGAAGAAATTC
CGGCGCTGGATAAAGAACTGAAAGCGAAAGGCAAAAGCGCGCTGATGTTTAACCTGCAGGAACCGTATTT
TACCTGGCCGCTGATTGCGGCGGATGGCGGCTATGCGTTTAAATATGAAAACGGCAAATATGATATTAAA
GATGTGGGCGTGGATAACGCGGGCGCGAAAGCGGGCCTGACCTTTCTGGTGGATCTGATTAAAAACAAAC
ATATGAACGCGGATACCGATTATAGCATTGCGGAAGCGGCGTTTAACAAAGGCGAAACCGCGATGACCAT
TAACGGCCCGTGGGCGTGGAGCAACATTGATACCAGCAAAGTGAACTATGGCGTGACCGTGCTGCCGACC
TTTAAAGGCCAGCCGAGCAAACCGTTTGTGGGCGTGCTGAGCGCGGGCATTAACGCGGCGAGCCCGAACA
AAGAACTGGCGAAAGAATTTCTGGAAAACTATCTGCTGACCGATGAAGGCCTGGAAGCGGTGAACAAAGA
TAAACCGCTGGGCGCGGTGGCGCTGAAAAGCTATGAAGAAGAACTGGCGAAAGATCCGCGCATTGCGGCG
ACCATGGAAAACGCGCAGAAAGGCGAAATTATGCCGAACATTCCGCAGATGAGCGCGTTTTGGTATGCGG
TGCGCACCGCGGTGATTAACGCGGCGAGCGGCCGCCAGACCGTGGATGAAGCGCTGAAAGATGCGCAGAC
CAACGAGAACCTTTACTTCCAAACCGGCACCTTCGGTGTATTGATGGATGCAAGCCCAAGGGAACGCTTG
GAGGGGGACCTGGAACTGCTGGCCGTATTTACACATGTAGTTGTGGCCGTATCCGTAGCCGCCCTGGTGC
TTACCGCGGCGATTCTGCTTTCCTTGCGCAGTCTGAAAAGCAATGTTCGGGGCATACACGCCAACGTTGC
TGCGGCTCTTGGGGTAGCCGAACTCCTGTTTCTCCTTGGGATTCATCGAACGCACAATCAGCTTGTTTGC
ACGGCGGTTGCCATCCTCCTTCATTATTTCTTTCTTAGCACCTTCGCTTGGCTGTTTGTGCAGGGGCTTC
ATCTGTACCGAATGCAAGTTGAGCCTAGGAACGTAGATAGGGGTGCAATGAGGTTTTATCATGCCTTGGG
GTGGGGTGTGCCCGCTGTCCTCCTTGGACTTGCGGTGGGGTTGGACCCGGAGGGCTACGGAAACCCTGAC
TTCTGTTGGATTAGTGTTCATGAGCCGCTCATATGGTCTTTTGCTGGTCCGGTAGTCTTGGTGATTGTAA
TGAACGGTACTATGTTCCTTCTGGCTGCTCGCACCTCTTGTAGTACTGGCCAAAGGGAAGCAAAAAAGAC
GAGCGCGCTGACATTGCGATCAAGCTTTCTTTTGCTGCTTCTTGTAAGCGCGTCCTGGTTGTTTGGTTTG
CTGGCCGTCAACCATTCAATTCTGGCCTTTCACTATCTGCACGCAGGGTTGTGTGGACTCCAAGGATTGG
CAGTGCTTCTGCTGTTCTGCGTTCTTAACGCCGACGCCAGAGCAGCATGGATGCCGGCTTGCCTTGGACG
CAAGGCTGCACCAGAAGAGGCTAGACCGGCACCAGGCCTGGGACCTGGGGCATACAACAACACCGCCTTG
TTCGAAGAAAGTGGGCTTATACGGATAACTCTTGGCGCGTCAACTGTTTCAAGTGTAAGCTCAGCACGGT
CTGGCCGGACCCAAGATCAAGACTCACAACGCGGCCGCAGTTACCTTAGGGATAACGTTCTCGTGAGGCA
TGGTAGCGCAGCTGACCACACCGATCATTCTCTCCAAGCCCATGCTGGACCCACTGACCTCGACGTTGCG
ATGTTCCACCGCGACGCTGGTGCCGACAGTGATAGCGATTCCGACTTGTCACTTGAAGAGGAGCGGTCTC
TTTCTATTCCATCTTCAGAAAGTGAAGACAACGGTAGAACCAGGGGTCGGTTCCAGAGACCGCTCTGTCG
CGCCGCGCAATCAGAGAGACTCTTGACCCATCCTAAGGACGTAGACGGAAACGATCTGTTGTCTTATTGG
CCTGCTCTTGGAGAGTGTGAGGCAGCACCATGTGCACTTCAAACATGGGGAAGTGAGCGCCGGCTTGGCC
TCGATACGAGCAAAGACGCCGCGAACAATAATCAGCCTGACCCGGCTCTTACTAGCGGTGATGAAACATC
TCTCGGTAGGGCACAACGACAACGCAAAGGCATTCTTAAGAATCGCTTGCAGTATCCACTGGTGCCTCAG
ACCCGCGGAGCACCGGAGCTTTCTTGGTGCCGGGCAGCGACTCTCGGCCACCGGGCGGTACCCGCGGCGT
CCTACGGCCGGATTTATGCGGGAGGAGGCACGGGAAGCCTCTCCCAGCCTGCATCACGCTATTCAAGCCG
AGAACAGTTGGACCTCCTGCTCAGAAGACAACTGTCACGCGAACGGCTTGAAGAAGCCCCAGCGCCTGTC
TTGAGACCTTTGAGCAGGCCCGGCTCTCAGGAGTGCATGGACGCGGCGCCCGGGCGACTGGAGCCTAAAG
ACAGGGGCAGTACGCTTCCACGGCGACAACCACCCAGAGACTACCCTGGGGCCATGGCAGGGCGGTTTGG
CAGTAGAGACGCGCTTGACCTGGGCGCTCCAAGAGAGTGGCTCTCCACACTTCCACCTCCGCGCCGAACA
CGAGATCTCGACCCCCAACCACCCCCGCTTCCCCTGTCACCACAACGGCAACTCTCTCGCGATCCGCTTC
TCCCCTCAAGGCCGCTTGACTCACTCAGTAGGTCCAGCAATAGTAGAGAACAACTCGACCAAGTACCTTC
TCGCCACCCGTCAAGGGAGGCCCTGGGTCCGCTGCCCCAGCTCTTGAGAGCGAGAGAAGACTCCGTCTCA
GGCCCGTCCCATGGTCCCTCTACAGAGCAACTGGATATACTGTCCTCCATCCTTGCTTCCTTCAATAGTT
CAGCCCTGTCTTCTGTTCAGTCCAGCAGCACACCGCTTGGCCCCCACACCACAGCAACTCCTTCCGCGAC
GGCCTCCGTTTTGGGACCCTCCACTCCTCGATCAGCAACGTCACACTCAATCTCTGAGCTCTCTCCCGAT
TCCGAAGTTCCCCGATCAGAAGGGCACTCTGGTTCTGACTACAAAGACGATGACGACAAGTGAAGATCTG
ACAAAACTCACACA
